>Addgene plasmid #227644 | pYFJ84 | addgene full sequence | sequence record 456646 | Addgene NGS Result
TTCTTGAAGACGAAAGGGCCTCGTGATACGCCTATTTTTATAGGTTAATGTCATGATAATAATGGTTTCT
TAGACGTCAGGTGGCACTTTTCGGGGAAATGTGCGCGGAACCCCTATTTGTTTATTTTTCTAAATACATT
CAAATATGTATCCGCTCATGAGACAATAACCCTGATAAATGCTTCAATAATATTGAAAAAGGAAGAGTAT
GAGTATTCAACATTTCCGTGTCGCCCTTATTCCCTTTTTTGCGGCATTTTGCCTTCCTGTTTTTGCTCAC
CCAGAAACGCTGGTGAAAGTAAAAGATGCTGAAGATCAGTTGGGTGCACGAGTGGGTTACATCGAACTGG
ATCTCAACAGCGGTAAGATCCTTGAGAGTTTTCGCCCCGAAGAACGTTTTCCAATGATGAGCACTTTTAA
AGTTCTGCTATGTGGCGCGGTATTATCCCGTGTTGACGCCGGGCAAGAGCAACTCGGTCGCCGCATACAC
TATTCTCAGAATGACTTGGTTGAGTACTCACCAGTCACAGAAAAGCATCTTACGGATGGCATGACAGTAA
GAGAATTATGCAGTGCTGCCATAACCATGAGTGATAACACTGCGGCCAACTTACTTCTGACAACGATCGG
AGGACCGAAGGAGCTAACCGCTTTTTTGCACAACATGGGGGATCATGTAACTCGCCTTGATCGTTGGGAA
CCGGAGCTGAATGAAGCCATACCAAACGACGAGCGTGACACCACGATGCCTGCAGCAATGGCAACAACGT
TGCGCAAACTATTAACTGGCGAACTACTTACTCTAGCTTCCCGGCAACAATTAATAGACTGGATGGAGGC
GGATAAAGTTGCAGGACCACTTCTGCGCTCGGCCCTTCCGGCTGGCTGGTTTATTGCTGATAAATCTGGA
GCCGGTGAGCGTGGGTCTCGCGGTATCATTGCAGCACTGGGGCCAGATGGTAAGCCCTCCCGTATCGTAG
TTATCTACACGACGGGGAGTCAGGCAACTATGGATGAACGAAATAGACAGATCGCTGAGATAGGTGCCTC
ACTGATTAAGCATTGGTAACTGTCAGACCAAGTTTACTCATATATACTTTAGATTGATTTAAAACTTCAT
TTTTAATTTAAAAGGATCTAGGTGAAGATCCTTTTTGATAATCTCATGACCAAAATCCCTTAACGTGAGT
TTTCGTTCCACTGAGCGTCAGACCCCGTAGAAAAGATCAAAGGATCTTCTTGAGATCCTTTTTTTCTGCG
CGTAATCTGCTGCTTGCAAACAAAAAAACCACCGCTACCAGCGGTGGTTTGTTTGCCGGATCAAGAGCTA
CCAACTCTTTTTCCGAAGGTAACTGGCTTCAGCAGAGCGCAGATACCAAATACTGTCCTTCTAGTGTAGC
CGTAGTTAGGCCACCACTTCAAGAACTCTGTAGCACCGCCTACATACCTCGCTCTGCTAATCCTGTTACC
AGTGGCTGCTGCCAGTGGCGATAAGTCGTGTCTTACCGGGTTGGACTCAAGACGATAGTTACCGGATAAG
GCGCAGCGGTCGGGCTGAACGGGGGGTTCGTGCACACAGCCCAGCTTGGAGCGAACGACCTACACCGAAC
TGAGATACCTACAGCGTGAGCTATGAGAAAGCGCCACGCTTCCCGAAGGGAGAAAGGCGGACAGGTATCC
GGTAAGCGGCAGGGTCGGAACAGGAGAGCGCACGAGGGAGCTTCCAGGGGGAAACGCCTGGTATCTTTAT
AGTCCTGTCGGGTTTCGCCACCTCTGACTTGAGCGTCGATTTTTGTGATGCTCGTCAGGGGGGCGGAGCC
TATGGAAAAACGCCAGCAACGCGGCCTTTTTACGGTTCCTGGCCTTTTGCTGGCCTTTTGCTCACATGTT
CTTTCCTGCGTTATCCCCTGATTCTGTGGATAACCGTATTACCGCCTTTGAGTGAGCTGATACCGCTCGC
CGCAGCCGAACGACCGAGCGCAGCGAGTCAGTGAGCGAGGAAGCGGAAGAGCGCCTGATGCGGTATTTTC
TCCTTACGCATCTGTGCGGTATTTCACACCGCAATGGTGCACTCTCAGTACAATCTGCTCTGATGCCGCA
TAGTTAAGCCAGTATACACTCCGCTATCGCTACGTGACTGGGTCATGGCTGCGCCCCGACACCCGCCAAC
ACCCGCTGACGCGCCCTGACGGGCTTGTCTGCTCCCGGCATCCGCTTACAGACAAGCTGTGACCGTCTCC
GGGAGCTGCATGTGTCAGAGGTTTTCACCGTCATCACCGAAACGCGCGAGGCAGCTGCGGTAAAGCTCAT
CAGCGTGGTCGTGAAGCGATTCACAGATGTCTGCCTGTTCATCCGCGTCCAGCTCGTTGAGTTTCTCCAG
AAGCGTTAATGTCTGGCTTCTGATAAAGCGGGCCATGTTAAGGGCGGTTTTTTCCTGTTTGGTCACTGAT
GCCTCCGTGTAAGGGGGATTTCTGTTCATGGGGGTAATGATACCGATGAAACGAGAGAGGATGCTCACGA
TACGGGTTACTGATGATGAACATGCCCGGTTACTGGAACGTTGTGAGGGTAAACAACTGGCGGTATGGAT
GCGGCGGGACCAGAGAAAAATCACTCAGGGTCAATGCCAGCGCTTCGTTAATACAGATGTAGGTGTTCCA
CAGGGTAGCCAGCAGCATCCTGCGATGCAGATCCGGAACATAATGGTGCAGGGCGCTGACTTCCGCGTTT
CCAGACTTTACGAAACACGGAAACCGAAGACCATTCATGTTGTTGCTCAGGTCGCAGACGTTTTGCAGCA
GCAGTCGCTTCACGTTCGCTCGCGTATCGGTGATTCATTCTGCTAACCAGTAAGGCAACCCCGCCAGCCT
AGCCGGGTCCTCAACGACAGGAGCACGATCATGCGCACCCGTGGCCAGGACCCAACGCTGCCCGAGATGC
GCCGCGTGCGGCTGCTGGAGATGGCGGACGCGATGGATATGTTCTGCCAAGGGTTGGTTTGCGCATTCAC
AGTTCTCCGCAAGAATTGATTGGCTCCAATTCTTGGAGTGGTGAATCCGTTAGCGAGGTGCCGCCGGCTT
CCATTCAGGTCGAGGTGGCCCGGCTCCATGCACCGCGACGCAACGCGGGGAGGCAGACAAGGTATAGGGC
GGCGCCTACAATCCATGCCAACCCGTTCCATGTGCTCGCCGAGGCGGCATAAATCGCCGTGACGATCAGC
GGTCCAATGATCGAAGTTAGGCTGGTAAGAGCCGCGAGCGATCCTTGAAGCTGTCCCTGATGGTCGTCAT
CTACCTGCCTGGACAGCATGGCCTGCAACGCGGGCATCCCGATGCCGCCGGAAGCGAGAAGAATCATAAT
GGGGAAGGCCATCCAGCCTCGCGTCGCGAACGCCAGCAAGACGTAGCCCAGCGCGTCGGCCGCCATGCCG
GCGATAATGGCCTGCTTCTCGCCGAAACGTTTGGTGGCGGGACCAGTGACGAAGGCTTGAGCGAGGGCGT
GCAAGATTCCGAATACCGCAAGCGACAGGCCGATCATCGTCGCGCTCCAGCGAAAGCGGTCCTCGCCGAA
AATGACCCAGAGCGCTGCCGGCACCTGTCCTACGAGTTGCATGATAAAGAAGACAGTCATAAGTGCGGCG
ACGATAGTCATGCCCCGCGCCCACCGGAAGGAGCTGACTGGGTTGAAGGCTCTCAAGGGCATCGGTCGAG
ATCCCGGTGCCTAATGAGTGAGCTAACTTACATTAATTGCGTTGCGCTCACTGCCCGCTTTCCAGTCGGG
AAACTGTCGTGCCAGCTGCATTAATGAATCGGCCAACGCGCGGGGAGAGGCGGTTTGCGTATTGGGCGCC
AGGGTGGTTTTTCTTTTCACCAGTGAGACGGGCAACAGCTGATTGCCCTTCACCGCCTGGCCCTGAGAGA
GTTGCAGCAAGCGGTCCACGCTGGTTTGCCCCAGCAGGCGAAAATCCTGTTTGATGGTGGTTAACGGCGG
GATATAACATGAGCTGTCTTCGGTATCGTCGTATCCCACTACCGAGATATCCGCACCAACGCGCAGCCCG
GACTCGGTAATGGCGCGCATTGCGCCCAGCGCCATCTGATCGTTGGCAACCAGCATCGCAGTGGGAACGA
TGCCCTCATTCAGCATTTGCATGGTTTGTTGAAAACCGGACATGGCACTCCAGTCGCCTTCCCGTTCCGC
TATCGGCTGAATTTGATTGCGAGTGAGATATTTATGCCAGCCAGCCAGACGCAGACGCGCCGAGACAGAA
CTTAATGGGCCCGCTAACAGCGCGATTTGCTGGTGACCCAATGCGACCAGATGCTCCACGCCCAGTCGCG
TACCGTCTTCATGGGAGAAAATAATACTGTTGATGGGTGTCTGGTCAGAGACATCAAGAAATAACGCCGG
AACATTAGTGCAGGCAGCTTCCACAGCAATGGCATCCTGGTCATCCAGCGGATAGTTAATGATCAGCCCA
CTGACGCGTTGCGCGAGAAGATTGTGCACCGCCGCTTTACAGGCTTCGACGCCGCTTCGTTCTACCATCG
ACACCACCACGCTGGCACCCAGTTGATCGGCGCGAGATTTAATCGCCGCGACAATTTGCGACGGCGCGTG
CAGGGCCAGACTGGAGGTGGCAACGCCAATCAGCAACGACTGTTTGCCCGCCAGTTGTTGTGCCACGCGG
TTGGGAATGTAATTCAGCTCCGCCATCGCCGCTTCCACTTTTTCCCGCGTTTTCGCAGAAACGTGGCTGG
CCTGGTTCACCACGCGGGAAACGGTCTGATAAGAGACACCGGCATACTCTGCGACATCGTATAACGTTAC
TGGTTTCACATTCACCACCCTGAATTGACTCTCTTCCGGGCGCTATCATGCCATACCGCGAAAGGTTTTG
CGCCATTCGATGGTGTCCGGGATCTCGACGCTCTCCCTTATGCGACTCCTGCATTAGGAAGCAGCCCAGT
AGTAGGTTGAGGCCGTTGAGCACCGCCGCCGCAAGGAATGGTGCATGCAAGGAGATGGCGCCCAACAGTC
CCCCGGCCACGGGGCCTGCCACCATACCCACGCCGAAACAAGCGCTCATGAGCCCGAAGTGGCGAGCCCG
ATCTTCCCCATCGGTGATGTCGGCGATATAGGCGCCAGCAACCGCACCTGTGGCGCCGGTGATGCCGGCC
ACGATGCGTCCGGCGTAGAGGATCGAGATCTCGATCCCGCGAAATTAATACGACTCACTATAGGGGAATT
GTGAGCGGATAACAATTCCCCTCTAGAAATAATTTTGTTTAACTTTAAGAAGGAGATATACCATGGGCCA
TCATCATCATCATCATCATCATCATCACAGCAGCGGCCATATCGAAGGTCGTCATATGAACCAGTATGTA
AATGATCCATCCAATTATCAGTTACTAATTAAAAACTTGCTGTTTTCCCCAGTTGCTTTCAACCCAGAGC
AAGAAATCGTCTACGCTAACCACCGCCGTCATAGCTACAAAACGTTTCATGATCGTGTAAGACAGTTTGC
CAACGCGCTTACCAAAATGGGCGTGAAAAAAGGCGATACGGTTGCTGTGATGGATTACGACTCCCACCGT
TACCTTGAGTGTTACTTTGCTATCCCAATGATTGGTGCCAAGCTGCACATGATTAACGTTCGTTTGTCTC
CAGAACAGATCCTTTACACCATTGATCATGCCGAAGATGACATCATTCTTATTCATGAAGAGTTTCTACC
AATCTTAGACCAGATCAAAGGACGCATTGATACGGTCACTCGCTACGTTGTGTTACGTGATGATGAAGAG
TGTGAGTATGAACGCCTTCTTGAACAGGAAAGCACGGAATACAATTTCCCAGATTTCGATGAAAACACGG
TGGCGACAACTTTCTACACCACGGGTACTACAGGATTTCCAAAAGGCGTTTTCTTCACGCATCGTCAACT
TGTTCTTCATACTATGGGTATATTAAGCACAATCGGTACCAACGCTTCACAAGGTCGATTGCATCAAGGT
GACATCTACATGCCGATTACGCCGATGTTTCATGTCCATGCTTGGGGGCTTCCATATATGGCAACCATGC
TTGGTGTTAAGCAAGTCTACCCGGGTAAGTATGTTCCAGATGTTTTGCTTAACCTGATTGAGCAAGAGAA
GGTGACGTTCTCACACTGTGTGCCGACTATTTTGCATCTACTTCTGAGCTCTCCAAAGTCGAAGGCGATG
GACTTTTCTGGGTGGAAAGTCGTCATTGGTGGTGCTGCGCTACCAAAAGCATTATGTAAATCAGCTCTAG
AACGTGATATCGACGTATTTGCTGGTTACGGCATGAGTGAGACTGGACCTATTCTTTCTATCGTCCAATT
GACGCCTGAGCAATTAGAGTTAGATGTCGACCAACAAGCGGAATATCGCTCGAAGACAGGTAAGAAAGTT
GCGCTTGTAGAAGCGTATATTGTGGATGAGGATATGAACAAACTGCCTCATGATGGCGAAACCGCTGGTG
AAATTGTTGTTCGTGCACCTTGGTTAACACCTAACTACTACAAAGACAACAAAAACTCTAAAGCACTATG
GCGTGGCGGTTACCTGCACACAGGTGATGTGGCGCATATTGATGACGAAGGCTTTATCAAGATCACTGAC
CGCGTAAAAGATATGATTAAGATATCTGGTGAGTGGGTAAGCTCTTTAGAGCTTGAAGACATTCTCCACC
AGCATCAGAGTGTTTCCGAAGTTGCGGTGATTGGTATGCCGCACAACAAGTGGGGTGAAGTGCCGTTAGC
TTTGGTGACATTGAAAGAAGACGCTCAAGTCACAGAAAAGGAACTGTTAGGTTTTGCGAAAGACTTCATC
AATAAAGGGATTCTTGCTAGAGAAGCATTACTACTTAAAGTGAAGATAGTGGACGAGATTGCTAAGACCA
GCGTTGGTAAAGTGGATAAGAAAGAACTGCGTAAACTTCATCTGTAAGGATCCGGCTGCTAACAAAGCCC
GAAAGGAAGCTGAGTTGGCTGCTGCCACCGCTGAGCAATAACTAGCATAACCCCTTGGGGCCTCTAAACG
GGTCTTGAGGGGTTTTTTGCTGAAAGGAGGAACTATATCCGGATATCCCGCAAGAGGCCCGGCAGTACCG
GCATAACCAAGCCTATGCCTACAGCATCCAGGGTGACGGTGCCGAGGATGACGATGAGCGCATTGTTAGA
TTTCATACACGGTGCCTGACTGCGTTAGCAATTTAACTGTGATAAACTACCGCATTAAAGCTTATCGATG
ATAAGCTGTCAAACATGAGAA
Features (pLannotate 1.2.2; 19 found; start..end, strand, type, name):
    104..208     +  promoter       AmpR promoter: bla
    209..1069    +  CDS            AmpR: β-lactamase; bla; confers resistance to ampicillin, carbenicillin, and related antibiotics
   1240..1828    +  rep_origin     ori: high-copy-number ColE1/pMB1/pBR322/pUC origin of replication
   2014..2153    -  misc_feature   bom: basis of mobility region from pBR322
   2255..2446    -  CDS            rop: Rop protein, which maintains plasmids at low copy number; rop
   2463..2843    +  CDS            YPB1_ECOLX: Protein predicted: Swiss-Prot protein existence level 4. From Escherichia coli.
   3085..3709    -  CDS            TcR (fragment): tetracycline efflux protein; tet; confers resistance to tetracycline
   3724..3745    -  protein_bind   CAP binding site: CAP binding activates transcription in the presence of cAMP. E. coli catabolite activator protein
   3758..4839    -  CDS            lacI: lac repressor; lacI; The lac repressor binds to the lac operator to inhibit transcription in E. coli. This inhibition can be relieved by adding lactose or isopropyl-β-D-thiogalactopyranoside (IPTG).
   4840..4917    -  promoter       lacI promoter: lacI
   4925..5204    -  CDS            TcR (fragment): tetracycline efflux protein; tet; confers resistance to tetracycline
   5226..5244    +  promoter       T7 promoter: promoter for bacteriophage T7 RNA polymerase
   5245..5269    +  protein_bind   lac operator: The lac repressor binds to the lac operator to inhibit transcription in E. coli. This inhibition can be relieved by adding lactose or isopropyl-β-D-thiogalactopyranoside (IPTG). lac repressor encoded by lacI
   5284..5306    +  RBS            RBS: efficient ribosome binding site from bacteriophage T7 gene 10 (Olins and Rangwala, 1989)
   5319..5336    +  CDS            capTEV™ (fragment): composite tag for in vivo biotinylation, TEV protease cleavage, and 6xHis tagging
   6985..7034    +  CDS            SET1 (fragment): solubility-enhancement tag derived from T7 phage gene 10B
   7042..7089    +  terminator     T7 terminator: transcription terminator for bacteriophage T7 RNA polymerase
   7112..7216    -  CDS            TcR (fragment): tetracycline efflux protein; tet; confers resistance to tetracycline
   7264..7292    -  promoter       tet promoter: E. coli promoter for tetracycline efflux protein gene
