[The description below was written by a language model from this plasmid's Addgene catalogue record and pLannotate feature annotations shown in this document.]
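Description:
pYFJ84 is a bacterial expression plasmid built on the Novagen pET16 backbone for producing the soluble acyl-acyl carrier protein synthetase (AasS) of Vibrio harveyi in E. coli. It replicates from a pBR322-type ColE1/pMB1 origin accompanied by the bom region and the rop gene, which holds the plasmid at the low copy number recorded in the catalogue. Selection is by ampicillin through the bla β-lactamase gene under its own promoter. Several short tetracycline-resistance fragments and a tet promoter are also annotated. These are non-functional remnants of the pBR322 ancestry rather than a usable marker.

The roughly 1.66 kb AasS coding sequence was inserted between NdeI and BamHI sites downstream of a T7 promoter, a lac operator and the strong phage T7 gene 10 ribosome binding site, and it is followed by the T7 terminator. A plasmid-borne lacI gene supplies the lac repressor. Expression therefore requires a host providing T7 RNA polymerase and is induced with IPTG or lactose. The catalogue lists an N-terminal 10xHis tag for affinity purification. The automated feature table does not annotate the AasS open reading frame itself. It marks only a short histidine-tag-like match (labelled as a capTEV fragment) at the start of the unannotated region and a small T7 gene 10-derived match just before the terminator, both of which are probably vector-derived sequence rather than deliberate extra tags. The sequenced record is also slightly shorter than the stated total size.

According to the depositor, the purified enzyme is used to prepare acyl-ACP substrates for studying fatty acid, polyketide and nonribosomal peptide biosynthetic enzymes.
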