Addgene plasmid #227644: pYFJ84
Purpose: Vibrio harveyi acyl-ACP synthetase
Depositing lab: John Cronan. Depositing organization: University of Illinois at Urbana-Champaign. Publication: The soluble acyl-acyl carrier protein synthetase of Vibrio harveyi B392 is a member of the medium chain acyl-CoA synthetase family. Jiang Y, Chan CH, Cronan JE. Biochemistry. 2006 Aug 22;45(33):10008-19. doi: 10.1021/bi060842w. PubMed 16906759.
Backbone
  Vector backbone: pET16
  Backbone manufacturer: Novagen
  Backbone size w/o insert (bp): 5711
  Total vector size (bp): 7317
  Vector type: Bacterial Expression
Growth in bacteria
  Bacterial resistance: Ampicillin, 100 μg/mL
  Growth temperature: 37°C
  Growth strain: Top10F'
  Copy number: Low Copy
Gene/Insert
  Gene/Insert name: Acyl-Acyl carrier protein synthetase (alt name: AasS)
  Species: Vibrio harveyi
  Insert size (bp): 1664
  Promoter: T7
  Tag / fusion protein: 10xHis (N terminal on insert)
  Cloning method: Restriction Enzyme; 5′ cloning site NdeI (unknown if destroyed); 3′ cloning site BamHI (unknown if destroyed)
  Sequencing primers: 5′ Novagen T7 promoter primer TAATACGACTCACTA
Resource information
  A portion of this plasmid was derived from a plasmid made by: My former student Dr Yanfang Jiang
Terms and licenses: Academic/Nonprofit Terms; Industry Terms: Not Available to Industry
Depositor comments: The enzyme is used to make substrates for fatty acid, polyketide and nonribosomal polypetide enzymes.
How to cite: pYFJ84 was a gift from John Cronan (Addgene plasmid # 227644 ; http://n2t.net/addgene:227644 ; RRID:Addgene_227644)
